>Addgene plasmid #20248 | pE1B-C-F/Sox10-MCS9 | depositor full sequence | sequence record 9531 | Author sequence
TTGTACAAAGTGGTGATGGGCTCGAGATCTCAGGGATATAAAGCTGGGTTGGTGTTGCTTTGAATAGTTC
ATCTTAAGCTTGGCATTCCGGTACTGTTGGTAAAGCCACCATGGAAGACGCCAAAAACATAAAGAAAGGC
CCGGCGCCATTCTATCCGCTGGAAGATGGAACCGCTGGAGAGCAACTGCATAAGGCTATGAAGAGATACG
CCCTGGTTCCTGGAACAATTGCTTTTACAGATGCACATATCGAGGTGGACATCACTTACGCTGAGTACTT
CGAAATGTCCGTTCGGTTGGCAGAAGCTATGAAACGATATGGGCTGAATACAAATCACAGAATCGTCGTA
TGCAGTGAAAACTCTCTTCAATTCTTTATGCCGGTGTTGGGCGCGTTATTTATCGGAGTTGCAGTTGCGC
CCGCGAACGACATTTATAATGAACGTGAATTGCTCAACAGTATGGGCATTTCGCAGCCTACCGTGGTGTT
CGTTTCCAAAAAGGGGTTGCAAAAAATTTTGAACGTGCAAAAAAAGCTCCCAATCATCCAAAAAATTATT
ATCATGGATTCTAAAACGGATTACCAGGGATTTCAGTCGATGTACACGTTCGTCACATCTCATCTACCTC
CCGGTTTTAATGAATACGATTTTGTGCCAGAGTCCTTCGATAGGGACAAGACAATTGCACTGATCATGAA
CTCCTCTGGATCTACTGGTCTGCCTAAAGGTGTCGCTCTGCCTCATAGAACTGCCTGCGTGAGATTCTCG
CATGCCAGAGATCCTATTTTTGGCAATCAAATCATTCCGGATACTGCGATTTTAAGTGTTGTTCCATTCC
ATCACGGTTTTGGAATGTTTACTACACTCGGATATTTGATATGTGGATTTCGAGTCGTCTTAATGTATAG
ATTTGAAGAAGAGCTGTTTCTGAGGAGCCTTCAGGATTACAAGATTCAAAGTGCGCTGCTGGTGCCAACC
CTATTCTCCTTCTTCGCCAAAAGCACTCTGATTGACAAATACGATTTATCTAATTTACACGAAATTGCTT
CTGGTGGCGCTCCCCTCTCTAAGGAAGTCGGGGAAGCGGTTGCCAAGAGGTTCCATCTGCCAGGTATCAG
GCAAGGATATGGGCTCACTGAGACTACATCAGCTATTCTGATTACACCCGAGGGGGATGATAAACCGGGC
GCGGTCGGTAAAGTTGTTCCATTTTTTGAAGCGAAGGTTGTGGATCTGGATACCGGGAAAACGCTGGGCG
TTAATCAAAGAGGCGAACTGTGTGTGAGAGGTCCTATGATTATGTCCGGTTATGTAAACAATCCGGAAGC
GACCAACGCCTTGATTGACAAGGATGGATGGCTACATTCTGGAGACATAGCTTACTGGGACGAAGACGAA
CACTTCTTCATCGTTGACCGCCTGAAGTCTCTGATTAAGTACAAAGGCTATCAGGTGGCTCCCGCTGAAT
TGGAATCCATCTTGCTCCAACACCCCAACATCTTCGACGCAGGTGTCGCAGGTCTTCCCGACGATGACGC
CGGTGAACTTCCCGCCGCCGTTGTTGTTTTGGAGCACGGAAAGACGATGACGGAAAAAGAGATCGTGGAT
TACGTCGCCAGTCAAGTAACAACCGCGAAAAAGTTGCGCGGAGGAGTTGTGTTTGTGGACGAAGTACCGA
AAGGTCTTACCGGAAAACTCGACGCAAGAAAAATCAGAGAGATCCTCATAAAGGCCAAGAAGGGCGGAAA
GATCGCCGTGTAATTCTAGAGTCGGGGCGGCCGGCCGCTTCGAGCAGACATGATAAGATACATTGATGAG
TTTGGACAAACCACAACTAGAATGCAGTGAAAAAAATGCTTTATTTGTGAAATTTGTGATGCTATTGCTT
TATTTGTAACCATTATAAGCTGCAATAAACAAGTTAACAACAACAATTGCATTCATTTTATGTTTCAGGT
TCAGGGGGAGGTGTGGGAGGTTTTTTAAAGCAAGTAAAACCTCTACAAATGTGGTAAAATCGATAAGGAT
CCGTCGACCGATGCCCTTGAGAGCCTTCAACCCAGTCAGCTCCTTCCGGTGGGCGCGGGGCATGACTATC
GTCGCCGCACTTATGACTGTCTTCTTTATCATGCAACTCGTAGGACAGGTGCCGGCAGCGCTCTTCCGCT
TCCTCGCTCACTGACTCGCTGCGCTCGGTCGTTCGGCTGCGGCGAGCGGTATCAGCTCACTCAAAGGCGG
TAATACGGTTATCCACAGAATCAGGGGATAACGCAGGAAAGAACATGTGAGCAAAAGGCCAGCAAAAGGC
CAGGAACCGTAAAAAGGCCGCGTTGCTGGCGTTTTTCCATAGGCTCCGCCCCCCTGACGAGCATCACAAA
AATCGACGCTCAAGTCAGAGGTGGCGAAACCCGACAGGACTATAAAGATACCAGGCGTTTCCCCCTGGAA
GCTCCCTCGTGCGCTCTCCTGTTCCGACCCTGCCGCTTACCGGATACCTGTCCGCCTTTCTCCCTTCGGG
AAGCGTGGCGCTTTCTCATAGCTCACGCTGTAGGTATCTCAGTTCGGTGTAGGTCGTTCGCTCCAAGCTG
GGCTGTGTGCACGAACCCCCCGTTCAGCCCGACCGCTGCGCCTTATCCGGTAACTATCGTCTTGAGTCCA
ACCCGGTAAGACACGACTTATCGCCACTGGCAGCAGCCACTGGTAACAGGATTAGCAGAGCGAGGTATGT
AGGCGGTGCTACAGAGTTCTTGAAGTGGTGGCCTAACTACGGCTACACTAGAAGAACAGTATTTGGTATC
TGCGCTCTGCTGAAGCCAGTTACCTTCGGAAAAAGAGTTGGTAGCTCTTGATCCGGCAAACAAACCACCG
CTGGTAGCGGTGGTTTTTTTGTTTGCAAGCAGCAGATTACGCGCAGAAAAAAAGGATCTCAAGAAGATCC
TTTGATCTTTTCTACGGGGTCTGACGCTCAGTGGAACGAAAACTCACGTTAAGGGATTTTGGTCATGAGA
TTATCAAAAAGGATCTTCACCTAGATCCTTTTAAATTAAAAATGAAGTTTTAAATCAATCTAAAGTATAT
ATGAGTAAACTTGGTCTGACAGTTACCAATGCTTAATCAGTGAGGCACCTATCTCAGCGATCTGTCTATT
TCGTTCATCCATAGTTGCCTGACTCCCCGTCGTGTAGATAACTACGATACGGGAGGGCTTACCATCTGGC
CCCAGTGCTGCAATGATACCGCGAGACCCACGCTCACCGGCTCCAGATTTATCAGCAATAAACCAGCCAG
CCGGAAGGGCCGAGCGCAGAAGTGGTCCTGCAACTTTATCCGCCTCCATCCAGTCTATTAATTGTTGCCG
GGAAGCTAGAGTAAGTAGTTCGCCAGTTAATAGTTTGCGCAACGTTGTTGCCATTGCTACAGGCATCGTG
GTGTCACGCTCGTCGTTTGGTATGGCTTCATTCAGCTCCGGTTCCCAACGATCAAGGCGAGTTACATGAT
CCCCCATGTTGTGCAAAAAAGCGGTTAGCTCCTTCGGTCCTCCGATCGTTGTCAGAAGTAAGTTGGCCGC
AGTGTTATCACTCATGGTTATGGCAGCACTGCATAATTCTCTTACTGTCATGCCATCCGTAAGATGCTTT
TCTGTGACTGGTGAGTACTCAACCAAGTCATTCTGAGAATAGTGTATGCGGCGACCGAGTTGCTCTTGCC
CGGCGTCAATACGGGATAATACCGCGCCACATAGCAGAACTTTAAAAGTGCTCATCATTGGAAAACGTTC
TTCGGGGCGAAAACTCTCAAGGATCTTACCGCTGTTGAGATCCAGTTCGATGTAACCCACTCGTGCACCC
AACTGATCTTCAGCATCTTTTACTTTCACCAGCGTTTCTGGGTGAGCAAAAACAGGAAGGCAAAATGCCG
CAAAAAAGGGAATAAGGGCGACACGGAAATGTTGAATACTCATACTCTTCCTTTTTCAATATTATTGAAG
CATTTATCAGGGTTATTGTCTCATGAGCGGATACATATTTGAATGTATTTAGAAAAATAAACAAATAGGG
GTTCCGCGCACATTTCCCCGAAAAGTGCCACCTG
[124 nt withheld, positions 4095-4218]
C
[91 nt withheld, positions 4220-4310]
A
[49 nt withheld, positions 4312-4360]
CCTTTGACGTTGGAGTCCACGTTCTTT
[37 nt withheld, positions 4388-4424]
ACCCTATCTCGGTCTATTCTTTTGATTTATAAGGGATTTTGCCGATTTCGGCCTATTGGTTAAAAAATGA
GCTGATTTAACAAAAATTTAACGCGAATTTTAACAAAATATTAACGCTTACAATTTGCCATTCGCCATTC
AGGCTGCGCAACTGTTGGGAAGGGCGATCGGTGCGGGCCTCTTCGCTATTACGCCAGCCCAAGCTACCAT
GATAAGTAAGTAATATTAAGGTACGGGAGGTACTTGGAGCGGCCGCAATAAAATATCTTTATTTTCATTA
CATCTGTGTGTTGGTTTTTTGTGTGAATCGATAGTACTAACATACGCTCTCCATCAAAACAAAACGAAAC
AAAACAAACTAGCAAAATAGGCTGTCCCCAGTGCAAGTGCAGGTGCCAGAACATTTCTCTATCGATAGGT
ACCGAGCTCTTACGCGTGCTAGCCCATCACAAGTTTGTACAAAAAAGCAGGCTGTGCTCACTCACAGCAC
TCCGAGCCTGTATGTCACTCTTGAGGTCACAGCTGGAAAGAGCGCCCAAGGTCTTCTGGCGTTTGCCCTA
GGCTCTTTCCAAAGTGGACCCCAAGCCAGATAGCTCATTCAGAACGTCTGGGTGGACAGTGGGGTGCCAA
GCATCAGCCTAGGCAACAACTTCTCACTGGAGTTTGGAAGAGTAAGGGAGAGAGAAGGGAAGAAAGAGGG
AGTGAAGAAGACAGGGAGGGGATGGGGGGAGGAGGAAGGGAAAGGAGAGGAGGAGGAGAGAGGAGGAGGA
GGGAGGGAGGGGCTGTCTGAGACCCAGTCCTCAGCAGCTCAGGAACAATCAGACACTGTCTCTCTCCTCC
ACCCCCTGGGCTGCTGCTGGCTTTCATCACTGACCTCACCCAGAGGGCAGAGCGCTAGGGGGAGGCGGGG
GGCAGGGGGCAGAGGAAGGTCATAGGTCAGCCTTTGCGTGCTGAGCTGGATCAGGAATAGAGCTACTTAG
GGAATGGTTGGGGGCGGGGTGGGGGTGCTCCCGGGCCCCTCATGAGGCACATCCACCCCACTCTTGGTGT
TGTCAGCTGATGGAAGGCAATGGTTGAGAACAGACAGTTGCCGTCCACTCTAAAATGGTGGGATCTGTAG
CTCCTCCTTTAGCCAAACTACCCAGCTTTC
Features (pLannotate 1.2.2; 14 found; start..end, strand, type, name):
    111..1763    +  CDS            luciferase: firefly luciferase; luc+; enhanced luc+ version of the luciferase gene
   1804..1925    -  polyA_signal   SV40 poly(A) signal: SV40 polyadenylation signal
   1948..2016    -  CDS            large T antigen (fragment): large T antigen from SV40 (simian virus 40)
   2032..2164    +  CDS            TcR (fragment): tetracycline efflux protein; tet; confers resistance to tetracycline
   2344..2932    -  rep_origin     ori: high-copy-number ColE1/pMB1/pBR322/pUC origin of replication
   3103..3963    -  CDS            AmpR: β-lactamase; bla; confers resistance to ampicillin, carbenicillin, and related antibiotics
   3964..4068    -  promoter       AmpR promoter: bla
   4095..4523    +  rep_origin     f1 ori (sequence partly withheld): f1 bacteriophage origin of replication; arrow indicates direction of (+) strand synthesis
   4555..4622    -  CDS            lacZα (fragment): LacZα fragment of β-galactosidase; lacZ fragment
   4681..4729    +  polyA_signal   poly(A) signal: synthetic polyadenylation signal
   4743..4834    +  misc_feature   pause site: RNA polymerase II transcriptional pause signal from the human α2 globin gene
   4873..4897    +  protein_bind   attB1: mutant version of attB; recombination site for the Gateway® BP reaction BP Clonase™
   5101..5117    -  promoter       GAP promoter (fragment): promoter for Pichia pastoris glyceraldehyde-3-phosphate dehydrogenase
   5564..14      -  protein_bind   attB2 (across the origin): mutant version of attB; recombination site for the Gateway® BP reaction BP Clonase™
