[The description below was written by a language model from this plasmid's Addgene catalogue record and pLannotate feature annotations shown in this document.]
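Description:
pE1B-C-F/Sox10-MCS9 is a mammalian luciferase reporter plasmid built to test the enhancer activity of a noncoding segment from the mouse Sox10 locus. The backbone, pE1B-C-F, is a Gateway destination vector of about 4.9 kb. The 666 bp Sox10-MCS9 insert was introduced by Gateway recombination, which consumed the vector's attR sites. In the 5,574 nt depositor sequence the insert is accordingly flanked by attB1 and attB2, with attB2 spanning the sequence origin just upstream of the reporter. The plasmid is propagated in E. coli at high copy from a ColE1/pUC-type origin and selected with ampicillin through the bla gene and its promoter. An f1 origin is also present, which permits single-stranded DNA production.

The reporter is the enhanced luc+ version of firefly luciferase, terminated by an SV40 polyadenylation signal. Upstream of the Gateway site lie a synthetic poly(A) signal and the RNA polymerase II pause site from the human α2 globin gene, which limit read-through transcription from the backbone so that background signal stays low. No promoter driving luciferase is annotated in the feature table. The backbone name suggests a minimal E1B promoter lies between the insert and the luciferase coding sequence, but the record does not state this. The short hits to tetracycline resistance, lacZα, SV40 large T antigen and a Pichia GAP promoter are fragments, most likely backbone remnants or chance matches rather than functional parts.

The associated publication concerns identification of neural crest and glial enhancers at mouse Sox10. This fits use of the construct in transfected cultured cells, where luciferase output reports whether the MCS9 segment stimulates transcription.
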