Addgene plasmid #20248: pE1B-C-F/Sox10-MCS9
Depositing lab: William Pavan. Depositing organization: National Human Genome Research Institute (NHGRI). Publication: Identification of neural crest and glial enhancers at the mouse Sox10 locus through transgenesis in zebrafish. Antonellis A, Huynh JL, Lee-Lin SQ, Vinton RM, Renaud G, Loftus SK, Elliot G, Wolfsberg TG, Green ED, McCallion AS, Pavan WJ. PLoS Genet. 2008 . 4(9):e1000174. 10.1371/journal.pgen.1000174 PubMed 18773071.
Backbone
  Vector backbone: pE1B-C-F
  Backbone size w/o insert (bp): 4909
  Vector type: Mammalian Expression
Growth in bacteria
  Bacterial resistance: Ampicillin, 100 μg/mL
  Growth temperature: 37°C
  Growth strain: DH5alpha
  Copy number: High Copy
Gene/Insert
  Gene/Insert name: Sox10-MCS9
  Species: M. musculus (mouse)
  Insert size (bp): 666
  Cloning method: Gateway Cloning; 5′ cloning site attR (destroyed during cloning); 3′ cloning site attR (destroyed during cloning)
  Sequencing primers: 5′ n/a
Terms and licenses: Academic/Nonprofit Terms; Industry Terms: Not Available to Industry
How to cite: pE1B-C-F/Sox10-MCS9 was a gift from William Pavan (Addgene plasmid # 20248 ; http://n2t.net/addgene:20248 ; RRID:Addgene_20248)
