>Addgene plasmid #20248 | pE1B-C-F/Sox10-MCS9 | addgene partial sequence | sequence record 26103 | 20248 with LucNrev
GGCGCCGGGCCTTTCTTTATGTTTTTGGCGTCTTCCATGGTGGCTTTACCAACAGTACCGGAATGCCAAG
CTTAAGATGAACTATTCAAAGCAACACCAACCCAGCTTTATATCCCTGAGATCTCGAGCCCATCACAAGT
TTGTACAAAAAAGCAGGCTCCGTCATTGCTGGAGCACCCCTGAGAGGCTGTGCTCACTCACAGCACTCCG
AGCCTGTATGTCACTCTTGAGGTCACAGCTGGAAAGAGCGCCCAAGGTCTTCTGGCGTTTGCCCTAGGCT
CTTTCCAAAGTGGACCCCAAGCCAGATAGCTCATTCAGAACGTCTGGGTGGACAGTGGGGTGCCAAGCAT
CAGCCTAGGCAACAACTTCTCACTGGAGTTTGGAAGAGTAAGGGAGAGAGAAGGGAAGAAAGAGGGAGTG
AAGAAGACAGGGAGGGGATGGGGGGAGGAGGAAGGGAAAGGAGAGGAGGAGGAGAGAGGAGGAGGAGGGA
GGGAGGGGCTGTCTGAGACCCAGTCCTCAGCAGCTCAGGAACAATCAGACACTGTCTCTCTCCTCCACCC
CCTGGGCTGCTGCTGGCTTTCATCACTGACCTCACCCAGAGGGCAGAGCGCTAGGGGGAGGCGGGGGGCA
GGGGGCAGAGGAAGGTCATAGGTCAGCCTTTGCGTGCTGAGCTGGATCAGGAATAGAGCTACTTAGGGAA
TGGTTGGGGGCGGGGTGGGGGTGCTCCCGGGCCCCTCATGA
